>Addgene plasmid #215250 | GB4192 | addgene full sequence | sequence record 478583 | Addgene NGS Result
GGAGACTAGAGCCAAGCTGATCTCCTTTGCCCCGGAGATCACCATGGACGACTTTCTCTATCTCTACGAT
CTAGGAAGAAAGTTCGACGGAGAAGGTGACGATACCATGTTCACCACCGATAATGAGAAGATTAGCCTCT
TCAATTTCAGAAAGAATGCTGACCCACAGATGGTTAGAGAGGCCTACGCGGCAGGTCTGATCAAGACGAT
CTACCCGAGTAATAATCTCCAGGAGATCAAATACCTTCCCAAGAAGGTTAAAGATGCAGTCAAAAGATTC
AGGACTAACTGCATCAAGAACACAGAGAAAGATATATTTCTCAAGATCAGAAGTACTATTCCAGTATGGA
CGATTCAAGGCTTGCTTCATAAACCAAGGCAAGTAATAGAGATTGGAGTCTCTAAGAAAGTAGTTCCTAC
TGAATCAAAGGCCATGGAGTCAAAAATTCAGATCGAGGATCTAACAGAACTCGCCGTGAAGACTGGCGAA
CAGTTCATACAGAGTCTTTTACGACTCAATGACAAGAAGAAAATCTTCGTCAACATGGTGGAGCACGACA
CTCTCGTCTACTCCAAGAATATCAAAGATACAGTCTCAGAAGACCAAAGGGCTATTGAGACTTTTCAACA
AAGGGTAATATCGGGAAACCTCCTCGGATTCCATTGCCCAGCTATCTGTCACTTCATCAAAAGGACAGTA
GAAAAGGAAGGTGGCACCTACAAATGCCATCATTGCGATAAAGGAAAGGCTATCGTTCAAGATGCCCCTG
CCGACAGTGGTCCCAAAGATGGACCCCCACCCACGAGGAGCATCGTGGAAAAAGAAGACGTTCCAACCAC
GTCTTCAAAGCAAGTGGATTGATGTGATATCTCCACTGACGTAAGGGATGACGCACAATCCCACTATCCT
TCGCAAGACCCTTCCTCTATATAAGGAAGTTCATTTCATTTGGAGAGGACTCCGGTATTTTTACAACAAT
TACCACAACAAAACAAACAACAAACAACATTACAATTTACTATTCTAGTCGAAATGCCCCGCCCCAAGCT
CAAGTCCGATGACGAGGTACTCGAGGCCGCCACCGTAGTGCTGAAGCGTTGCGGTCCCATAGAGTTCACG
CTCAGCGGAGTAGCAAAGGAGGTGGGGCTCTCCCGCGCAGCGTTAATCCAGCGCTTCACCAACCGCGATA
CGCTGCTGGTGAGGATGATGGAGCGCGGCGTCGAGCAGGTGCGGCATTACCTGAATGCGATACCGATAGG
CGCAGGGCCGCAAGGGCTCTGGGAATTTTTGCAGGTGCTCGTTCGGAGCATGAACACTCGCAACGACTTC
TCGGTGAACTATCTCATCTCCTGGTACGAGCTCCAGGTGCCGGAGCTACGCACGCTTGCGATCCAGCGGA
ACCGCGCGGTGGTGGAGGGGATCCGCAAGCGACTGCCCCCAGGTGCTCCTGCGGCAGCTGAGTTGCTCCT
GCACTCGGTCATCGCTGGCGCGACGATGCAGTGGGCCGTCGATCCGGATGGTGAGCTAGCTGATCATGTG
CTGGCTCAGATCGCTGCCATCCTGTGTTTAATGTTTCCCGAACACGACGATTTCCAACTCCTCCAGGCAC
ATGCGTCCGCGTACAGCTTAATTAACAGTGCTGGTAGTGCTGGTGGTTCGATGAAGATGGACAAAAAGAC
TATAGTTTGGTTTAGAAGAGATCTAAGGATTGAGGATAATCCTGCATTAGCAGCAGCTGCTCACGAAGGA
TCTGTTTTTCCTGTCTTCATTTGGTGTCCTGAAGAAGAAGGACAGTTTTATCCTGGAAGAGCTTCAAGAT
GGTGGATGAAACAATCACTTGCTCACTTATCTCAATCCTTGAAGGCTCTTGGATCTGACCTCACTTTAAT
CAAAACCCACAACACGATTTCAGCGATCTTGGATTGTATCCGCGTTACCGGTGCTACAAAAGTCGTCTTT
AACCACCTCTATGATCCTGTTTCGTTAGTTCGGGACCATACCGTAAAGGAGAAGCTGGTGGAACGTGGGA
TCTCTGTGCAAAGCTACAATGGAGATCTATTGTATGAACCGTGGGAGATATACTGCGAAAAGGGCAAACC
TTTTACGAGTTTCAATTCTTACTGGAAGAAATGCTTAGATATGTCGATTGAATCCGTTATGCTTCCTCCT
CCTTGGCGGTTGATGCCAATAACTGCAGCGGCTGAAGCGATTTGGGCGTGTTCGATTGAAGAACTAGGGC
TGGAGAATGAGGCCGAGAAACCGAGCAATGCGTTGTTAACTAGAGCTTGGTCCCCAGGATGGAGCAATGC
TGATAAGTTACTAAATGAGTTCATCGAGAAGCAGTTGATAGATTATGCAAAGAACAGCAAGAAAGTTGTT
GGGAATTCTACTTCACTACTTTCTCCGTATCTCCATTTCGGGGAAATAAGCGTCAGACACGTTTTCCAGT
GTGCCCGGATGAAACAAATTATATGGGCAAGAGATAAGAACAGTGAAGGAGAAGAAAGTGCAGATCTTTT
TCTTAGGGGAATCGGTTTAAGAGAGTATTCTCGGTATATATGTTTCAACTTCCCGTTTACTCACGAGCAA
TCGTTGTTGAGTCATCTTCGGTTTTTCCCTTGGGATGCTGATGTTGATAAGTTCAAGGCCTGGAGACAAG
GCAGGACCGGTTATCCGTTGGTGGATGCCGGAATGAGAGAGCTTTGGGCTACCGGATGGATGCATAACAG
AATAAGAGTGATTGTTTCAAGCTTTGCTGTGAAGTTTCTTCTCCTTCCATGGAAATGGGGAATGAAGTAT
TTCTGGGATACACTTTTGGATGCTGATTTGGAATGTGACATCCTTGGCTGGCAGTATATCTCTGGGAGTA
TCCCCGATGGCCACGAGCTTGATCGCTTGGACAATCCCGCGTTACAAGGCGCCAAATATGACCCAGAAGG
TGAGTACATAAGGCAATGGCTTCCCGAGCTTGCGAGATTGCCAACTGAATGGATCCATCATCCATGGGAC
GCTCCTTTAACCGTACTCAAAGCTTCTGGTGTGGAACTCGGAACAAACTATGCGAAACCCATTGTAGACA
TCGACACAGCTCGTGAGCTACTAGCTAAAGCTATTTCAAGAACCCGTGAAGCACAGATCATGATCGGAGC
AGCATGAGCTTGGAATGGATCTTCGATCCCGATCGTTCAAACATTTGGCAATAAAGTTTCTTAAGATTGA
ATCCTGTTGCCGGTCTTGCGACGATTATCATATAATTTCTGTTGAATTACGTTAAGCATGTAATAATTAA
CATGTAATGCATGACGTTATTTATGAGATGGGTTTTTATGATTAGAGTCCCGCAATTATACATTTAATAC
GCGATAGAAAACAAAATATAGCGCGCAAACTAGGATAAATTATCGCGCGCGGTGTCATCTATGTTACTAG
ATCGGGAATTGCCAAGCTAATTCTTGAAGACGAAAGGGCCTCGTGATACGCCTATTTTTATAGGTTAATG
TCATGATAATAATGGTTTCTTAGACGTCAGGTGGCACTTTTCGGGGAAATGTGCGCGGAACCCCTATTTG
TTTATTTTTCTAAATACATTCAAATATGTATCCGCTCATGAGACAATAACCCTGATAAATGCTTCAATAA
TGGGACCGACTCGCGCTGTCATGAGACGAATTCTGACAGGATATATTGGCGGGTAAACCTAAGAGAAAAG
AGCGTTTATTAGAATAATCGGATATTTAAAAGGGCGTGAAAAGGTTTATCCGTTCGTCCATTTGTATGTG
CATGCCAACCACAGGGTTCCCCTCGGGATCAAAGTACTTTGATCCAACCCCTCCGCTGCTATAGTGCAGT
CGGCTTCTGACGTTCAGTGCAGCCGTCATCTGAAAACGACATGTCGCACAAGTCCTAAGTTACGCGACAG
GCTGCCGCCCTGCCCTTTTCCTGGCGTTTTCTTGTCGCGTGTTTTAGTCGCATAAAGTAGAATACTTGCG
ACTAGAACCGGAGACATTACGCCATGAACAAGAGCGCCGCCGCTGGCCTGCTGGGCTATGCCCGCGTCAG
CACCGACGACCAGGACTTGACCAACCAACGGGCCGAACTGCACGCGGCCGGCTGCACCAAGCTGTTTTCC
GAGAAGATCACCGGCACCAGGCGCGACCGCCCGGAGCTGGCCAGGATGCTTGACCACCTACGCCCTGGCG
ACGTTGTGACAGTGACCAGGCTAGACCGCCTGGCCCGCAGCACCCGCGACCTACTGGACATTGCCGAGCG
CATCCAGGAGGCCGGCGCGGGCCTGCGTAGCCTGGCAGAGCCGTGGGCCGACACCACCACGCCGGCCGGC
CGCATGGTGTTGACCGTGTTCGCCGGCATTGCCGAGTTCGAGCGTTCCCTAATCATCGACCGCACCCGGA
GCGGGCGCGAGGCCGCCAAGGCCCGAGGCGTGAAGTTTGGCCCCCGCCCTACCCTCACCCCGGCACAGAT
CGCGCACGCCCGCGAGCTGATCGACCAGGAAGGCCGCACCGTGAAAGAGGCGGCTGCACTGCTTGGCGTG
CATCGCTCGACCCTGTACCGCGCACTTGAGCGCAGCGAGGAAGTGACGCCCACCGAGGCCAGGCGGCGCG
GTGCCTTCCGTGAGGACGCATTGACCGAGGCCGACGCCCTGGCGGCCGCCGAGAATGAACGCCAAGAGGA
ACAAGCATGAAACCGCACCAGGACGGCCAGGACGAACCGTTTTTCATTACCGAAGAGATCGAGGCGGAGA
TGATCGCGGCCGGGTACGTGTTCGAGCCGCCCGCGCACCTCTCAACCGTGCGGCTGCATGAAATCCTGGC
CGGTTTGTCTGATGCCAAGCTGGCGGCCTGGCCGGCCAGCTTGGCCGCTGAAGAAACCGAGCGCCGCCGT
CTAAAAAGGTGATGTGTATTTGAGTAAAACAGCTTGCGTCATGCGGTCGCTGCGTATATGATGCGATGAG
TAAATAAACAAATACGCAAGGGGAACGCATGAAGGTTATCGCTGTACTTAACCAGAAAGGCGGGTCAGGC
AAGACGACCATCGCAACCCATCTAGCCCGCGCCCTGCAACTCGCCGGGGCCGATGTTCTGTTAGTCGATT
CCGATCCCCAGGGCAGTGCCCGCGATTGGGCGGCCGTGCGGGAAGATCAACCGCTAACCGTTGTCGGCAT
CGACCGCCCGACGATTGACCGCGACGTGAAGGCCATCGGCCGGCGCGACTTCGTAGTGATCGACGGAGCG
CCCCAGGCGGCGGACTTGGCTGTGTCCGCGATCAAGGCAGCCGACTTCGTGCTGATTCCGGTGCAGCCAA
GCCCTTACGACATATGGGCCACCGCCGACCTGGTGGAGCTGGTTAAGCAGCGCATTGAGGTCACGGATGG
AAGGCTACAAGCGGCCTTTGTCGTGTCGCGGGCGATCAAAGGCACGCGCATCGGCGGTGAGGTTGCCGAG
GCGCTGGCCGGGTACGAGCTGCCCATTCTTGAGTCCCGTATCACGCAGCGCGTGAGCTACCCAGGCACTG
CCGCCGCCGGCACAACCGTTCTTGAATCAGAACCCGAGGGCGACGCTGCCCGCGAGGTCCAGGCGCTGGC
CGCTGAAATTAAATCAAAACTCATTTGAGTTAATGAGGTAAAGAGAAAATGAGCAAAAGCACAAACACGC
TAAGTGCCGGCCGTCCGAGCGCACGCAGCAGCAAGGCTGCAACGTTGGCCAGCCTGGCAGACACGCCAGC
CATGAAGCGGGTCAACTTTCAGTTGCCGGCGGAGGATCACACCAAGCTGAAGATGTACGCGGTACGCCAA
GGCAAGACCATTACCGAGCTGCTATCTGAATACATCGCGCAGCTACCAGAGTAAATGAGCAAATGAATAA
ATGAGTAGATGAATTTTAGCGGCTAAAGGAGGCGGCATGGAAAATCAAGAACAACCAGGCACCGACGCCG
TGGAATGCCCCATGTGTGGAGGAACGGGCGGTTGGCCAGGCGTAAGCGGCTGGGTTGCCTGCCGGCCCTG
CAATGGCACTGGAACCCCCAAGCCCGAGGAATCGGCGTGAGCGGTCGCAAACCATCCGGCCCGGTACAAA
TCGGCGCGGCGCTGGGTGATGACCTGGTGGAGAAGTTGAAGGCCGCGCAGGCCGCCCAGCGGCAACGCAT
CGAGGCAGAAGCACGCCCCGGTGAATCGTGGCAAGCGGCCGCTGATCGAATCCGCAAAGAATCCCGGCAA
CCGCCGGCAGCCGGTGCGCCGTCGATTAGGAAGCCGCCCAAGGGCGACGAGCAACCAGATTTTTTCGTTC
CGATGCTCTATGACGTGGGCACCCGCGATAGTCGCAGCATCATGGACGTGGCCGTTTTCCGTCTGTCGAA
GCGTGACCGACGAGCTGGCGAGGTGATCCGCTACGAGCTTCCAGACGGGCACGTAGAGGTTTCCGCAGGG
CCGGCCGGCATGGCCAGTGTGTGGGATTACGACCTGGTACTGATGGCGGTTTCCCATCTAACCGAATCCA
TGAACCGATACCGGGAAGGGAAGGGAGACAAGCCCGGCCGCGTGTTCCGTCCACACGTTGCGGACGTACT
CAAGTTCTGCCGGCGAGCCGATGGCGGAAAGCAGAAAGACGACCTGGTAGAAACCTGCATTCGGTTAAAC
ACCACGCACGTTGCCATGCAGCGTACGAAGAAGGCCAAGAACGGCCGCCTGGTGACGGTATCCGAGGGTG
AAGCCTTGATTAGCCGCTACAAGATCGTAAAGAGCGAAACCGGGCGGCCGGAGTACATCGAGATCGAGCT
AGCTGATTGGATGTACCGCGAGATCACAGAAGGCAAGAACCCGGACGTGCTGACGGTTCACCCCGATTAC
TTTTTGATCGATCCCGGCATCGGCCGTTTTCTCTACCGCCTGGCACGCCGCGCCGCAGGCAAGGCAGAAG
CCAGATGGTTGTTCAAGACGATCTACGAACGCAGTGGCAGCGCCGGAGAGTTCAAGAAGTTCTGTTTCAC
CGTGCGCAAGCTGATCGGGTCAAATGACCTGCCGGAGTACGATTTGAAGGAGGAGGCGGGGCAGGCTGGC
CCGATCCTAGTCATGCGCTACCGCAACCTGATCGAGGGCGAAGCATCCGCCGGTTCCTAATGTACGGAGC
AGATGCTAGGGCAAATTGCCCTAGCAGGGGAAAAAGGTCGAAAAGGACTCTTTCCTGTGGATAGCACGTA
CATTGGGAACCCAAAGCCGTACATTGGGAACCGGAACCCGTACATTGGGAACCCAAAGCCGTACATTGGG
AACCGGTCACACATGTAAGTGACTGATATAAAAGAGAAAAAAGGCGATTTTTCCGCCTAAAACTCTTTAA
AACTTATTAAAACTCTTAAAACCCGCCTGGCCTGTGCATAACTGTCTGGCCAGCGCACAGCCGAAGAGCT
GCAAAAAGCGCCTACCCTTCGGTCGCTGCGCTCCCTACGCCCCGCCGCTTCGCGTCGGCCTATCGCGGCC
GCTGGCCGCTCAAAAATGGCTGGCCTACGGCCAGGCAATCTACCAGGGCGCGGACAAGCCGCGCCGTCGC
CACTCGACCGCCGGCGCCCACATCAAGGCACCCTGCCTCGCGCGTTTCGGTGATGACGGTGAAAACCTCT
GACACATGCAGCTCCCGGTGACGGTCACAGCTTGTCTGTAAGCGGATGCCGGGAGCAGACAAGCCCGTCA
GGGCGCGTCAGCGGGTGTTGGCGGGTGTCGGGGCGCAGCCATGACCCAGTCACGTAGCGATAGCGGAGTG
TATACTGGCTTAACTATGCGGCATCAGAGCAGATTGTACTGAGAGTGCACCATATGCGGTGTGAAATACC
GCACAGATGCGTAAGGAGAAAATACCGCATCAGGCGCTCTTCCGCTTCCTCGCTCACTGACTCGCTGCGC
TCGGTCGTTCGGCTGCGGCGAGCGGTATCAGCTCACTCAAAGGCGGTAATACGGTTATCCACAGAATCAG
GGGATAACGCAGGAAAGAACATGTGAGCAAAAGGCCAGCAAAAGGCCAGGAACCGTAAAAAGGCCGCGTT
GCTGGCGTTTTTCCATAGGCTCCGCCCCCCTGACGAGCATCACAAAAATCGACGCTCAAGTCAGAGGTGG
CGAAACCCGACAGGACTATAAAGATACCAGGCGTTTCCCCCTGGAAGCTCCCTCGTGCGCTCTCCTGTTC
CGACCCTGCCGCTTACCGGATACCTGTCCGCCTTTCTCCCTTCGGGAAGCGTGGCGCTTTCTCATAGCTC
ACGCTGTAGGTATCTCAGTTCGGTGTAGGTCGTTCGCTCCAAGCTGGGCTGTGTGCACGAACCCCCCGTT
CAGCCCGACCGCTGCGCCTTATCCGGTAACTATCGTCTTGAGTCCAACCCGGTAAGACACGACTTATCGC
CACTGGCAGCAGCCACTGGTAACAGGATTAGCAGAGCGAGGTATGTAGGCGGTGCTACAGAGTTCTTGAA
GTGGTGGCCTAACTACGGCTACACTAGAAGGACAGTATTTGGTATCTGCGCTCTGCTGAAGCCAGTTACC
TTCGGAAAAAGAGTTGGTAGCTCTTGATCCGGCAAACAAACCACCGCTGGTAGCGGTGGTTTTTTTGTTT
GCAAGCAGCAGATTACGCGCAGAAAAAAAGGATCTCAAGAAGATCCTTTGATCTTTTCTACGGGGTCTGA
CGCTCAGTGGAACGAAAACTCACGTTAAGGGATTTTGGTCATGCATTCTAGGTGATTAGAAAAACTCATC
GAGCATCAAATGAAACTGCAATTTATTCATATCAGGATTATCAATACCATATTTTTGAAAAAGCCGTTTC
TGTAATGAAGGAGAAAACTCACCGAGGCAGTTCCATAGGATGGCAAGATCCTGGTATCGGTCTGCGATTC
CGACTCGTCCAACATCAATACAACCTATTAATTTCCCCTCGTCAAAAATAAGGTTATCAAGTGAGAAATC
ACCATGAGTGACGACTGAATCCGGTGAGAATGGCAAAAGTTTATGCATTTCTTTCCAGACTTGTTCAACA
GGCCAGCCATTACGCTCGTCATCAAAATCACTCGCATCAACCAAACCGTTATTCATTCGTGATTGCGCCT
GAGCGAGTCGAAATACGCGATCGCTGTTAAAAGGACAATTACAAACAGGAATCGAATGCAACCGGCGCAG
GAACACTGCCAGCGCATCAACAATATTTTCACCTGAATCAGGATATTCTTCTAATACCTGGAATGCTGTT
TTCCCTGGGATCGCAGTGGTGAGTAACCATGCATCATCAGGAGTACGGATAAAATGCTTGATGGTCGGAA
GAGGCATAAATTCCGTCAGCCAGTTTAGTCTGACCATCTCATCTGTAACATCATTGGCAACGCTACCTTT
GCCATGTTTCAGAAACAACTCTGGCGCATCGGGCTTCCCATACAATCGGTAGATTGTCGCACCTGATTGC
CCGACATTATCGCGAGCCCATTTATACCCATATAAATCAGCATCCATGTTGGAATTTAATCGCGGCCTTG
AGCAAGACGTTTCCCGTTGAATATGGCTCATAACAGAACTTATTATTTCCTTCCTCTTTTCTACAGTATT
TAAAGATACCCCAAGAAGCTAATTATAACAAGACGAACTCCAATTCACTGTTCCTTGCATTCTAAAACCT
TAAATACCAGAAAACAGCTTTTTCAAAGTTGTTTTCAAAGTTGGCGTATAACATAGTATCGACGGAGCCG
ATTTTGAAACCGCGGTGATCACAGGCAGCAACGCTCTGTCATCGTTACAATCAACATGCTACCCTCCGCG
AGATCATCCGTGTTTCAAACCCGGCAGCTTAGTTGCCGTTCTTCCGAATAGCATCGGTAACATGAGCAAA
GTCTGCCGCCTTACAACGGCTCTCCCGCTGACGCCGTCCCGGACTGATGGGCTGCCTGTATCGAGTGGTG
ATTTTGTGCCGAGCTGCCGGTCGGGGAGCTGTTGGCTGGCTGGTGGCAGGATATATTGTGGTGTAAACAT
AACGAATTCGTCTCA
Features (pLannotate 1.2.2; 16 found; start..end, strand, type, name):
    616..960     +  promoter       CaMV 35S promoter: strong constitutive promoter from cauliflower mosaic virus
    913..959     +  promoter       minimal CaMV 35S promoter: minimal 35S promoter from cauliflower mosaic virus
    992..1017    +  misc_feature   TMV Ω (fragment): translational enhancer from the tobacco mosaic virus 5'-leader sequence (Gallie et al., 1988)
   1661..3154    +  CDS            CRY2PHR: N-terminal photolyase homology region of Arabidopsis thaliana cryptochrome 2 binds to CIB1 upon exposure to blue light (Kennedy et al., 2010)
   3181..3433    +  terminator     NOS terminator: nopaline synthase terminator and poly(A) signal
   3554..3641    +  promoter       AmpR promoter (fragment): bla
   3674..3698    +  misc_feature   RB T-DNA repeat: right border repeat from nopaline C58 T-DNA
   4038..4439    +  CDS            Y4CG_SINFN (fragment): Protein inferred from homology: Swiss-Prot protein existence level 3. From Sinorhizobium fredii (strain NBRC 101917 / NGR234).
   4999..5628    +  CDS            pVS1 StaA: stability protein from the Pseudomonas plasmid pVS1 (Heeb et al., 2000)
   6057..7130    +  CDS            pVS1 RepA: replication protein from the Pseudomonas plasmid pVS1 (Heeb et al., 2000)
   7196..7390    +  rep_origin     pVS1 oriV: origin of replication for the Pseudomonas plasmid pVS1 (Heeb et al., 2000)
   7593..7632    +  CDS            rop (fragment): Rop protein, which maintains plasmids at low copy number; rop
   7734..7874    +  misc_feature   bom: basis of mobility region from pBR322
   8060..8648    -  rep_origin     ori: high-copy-number ColE1/pMB1/pBR322/pUC origin of replication
   8736..9551    -  CDS            KanR: aminoglycoside phosphotransferase; aph(3')-Ia; confers resistance to kanamycin in bacteria or G418 (Geneticin®) in eukaryotes
   9984..10008   +  misc_feature   LB T-DNA repeat: left border repeat from nopaline C58 T-DNA
