[The description below was written by a language model from this plasmid's Addgene catalogue record and pLannotate feature annotations shown in this document.]
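Description:
GB4192 is a GoldenBraid transcriptional unit assembled in the pDGB3_alpha1 destination vector, a self-made binary plasmid derived from pCambia1302 and intended for plant synthetic biology. The roughly 10 kb backbone has the usual architecture of an Agrobacterium binary vector. A ColE1/pMB1-type origin with the pBR322 bom region supports high-copy propagation in E. coli. The pVS1 oriV, together with the RepA replication and StaA stability genes, allows maintenance in Agrobacterium. A bacterial KanR (aph(3')-Ia) gene provides kanamycin selection. Nopaline-type left and right T-DNA border repeats flank the payload, so the cassette can be delivered into plant cells by Agrobacterium. No plant selectable marker is annotated within the T-DNA.

The payload is a single expression cassette in which the CaMV 35S promoter, followed by a fragment of the TMV Ω translational enhancer, drives a fusion of the Etr binding domain (EtrBD) to CRY2PHR, and the NOS terminator ends the unit. CRY2PHR is the N-terminal photolyase homology region of Arabidopsis cryptochrome 2, which binds CIB1 on exposure to blue light. The feature table annotates CRY2PHR but not EtrBD; the unannotated stretch between the leader and CRY2PHR is consistent with the N-terminal position given in the insert name. Internal BsaI and BsmBI sites were removed to domesticate the parts for GoldenBraid, and the BsaI sites used for assembly were destroyed during cloning.

The pairing of a DNA-binding domain with a light-responsive interaction module suggests one half of a blue-light-inducible, split transcription factor system, though the record does not name the partner component or target promoter. As an alpha-level unit, it can be combined with other transcriptional units into multigene constructs. The associated publication concerns a quantitative autonomous bioluminescence reporter for plants.
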