Addgene plasmid #215250: GB4192
Purpose: TU for the expression of the CRY2(PHR) gene fused to the Etr binding domain under the P35S promoter and TNOS terminator in alpha1.
Depositing lab: Diego Orzaez. Depositing organization: Instituto de Biologia Molecular y Celular de Plantas. Publication: A quantitative autonomous bioluminescence reporter system with a wide dynamic range for Plant Synthetic Biology. Calvache C, Vazquez-Vilar M, Moreno-Gimenez E, Orzaez D. Plant Biotechnol J. 2024 Jan;22(1):37-47. doi: 10.1111/pbi.14146. Epub 2023 Oct 26. PubMed 37882352.
Backbone
  Vector backbone: pDGB3_alpha1
  Backbone manufacturer: self-made; derived from pCambia1302 generated at the Cambia Institute
  Vector type: Synthetic Biology
Growth in bacteria
  Bacterial resistance: Kanamycin, 50 μg/mL
  Growth temperature: 37°C
  Growth strain: DH5alpha
  Copy number: High Copy
Gene/Insert
  Gene/Insert name: P35S:EtrBD:CRY2PHR:TNOS
  Species: Synthetic
  Mutation: BsaI and BsmBI sites removed
  Cloning method: Restriction Enzyme; 5′ cloning site BsaI (destroyed during cloning); 3′ cloning site BsaI (destroyed during cloning)
Terms and licenses: Academic/Nonprofit Terms; Industry Terms: Not Available to Industry
Depositor comments: The discrepancies between the depositor's sequence and Addgene's sequences have no functional consequences.
How to cite: GB4192 was a gift from Diego Orzaez (Addgene plasmid # 215250 ; http://n2t.net/addgene:215250 ; RRID:Addgene_215250)
